Addgene plasmid #70444: R777-E160 Hs.PDPK1-nostop
Purpose: Gateway ORF clone of human PDPK1 [NM_002613.4] without stop codon (for C-terminal fusions)
Depositing lab: Dominic Esposito. Depositing organization: National Cancer Institute (NCI).
Backbone
  Vector backbone: pDonor-255
  Backbone size w/o insert (bp): 2693
  Vector type: Gateway Entry Clone
Growth in bacteria
  Bacterial resistance: Spectinomycin, 50 μg/mL
  Growth temperature: 37°C
  Growth strain: DH10B
  Copy number: High Copy
Gene/Insert
  Gene/Insert name: PDPK1 (alt name: NM_002613.4)
  Species: H. sapiens (human)
  Insert size (bp): 1668
  Entrez Gene: PDPK1 (a.k.a. PDK1, PDPK2, PDPK2P, PRO0461)
  Cloning method: Gateway Cloning
  Sequencing primers: 5′ M13F 23-mer (5'-CCCAGTCACGACGTTGTAAAACG); 3′ attLR 23-mer (5'-TAACATCAGAGATTTTGAGACAC)
Terms and licenses: Academic/Nonprofit Terms; Industry Terms: Not Available to Industry
How to cite: R777-E160 Hs.PDPK1-nostop was a gift from Dominic Esposito (Addgene plasmid # 70444 ; http://n2t.net/addgene:70444 ; RRID:Addgene_70444)
