[The description below was written by a language model from this plasmid's Addgene catalogue record and pLannotate feature annotations shown in this document.]
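Description:
R777-E160 Hs.PDPK1-nostop is a Gateway entry clone built on the pDonor-255 backbone, carrying the human PDPK1 open reading frame (reference transcript NM_002613.4) as a 1,668 bp insert in a plasmid of about 4.4 kb. It is a bacterial propagation and cloning vector rather than an expression construct. It replicates from a high-copy ColE1/pUC-type origin and is selected with spectinomycin through the aadA aminoglycoside adenylyltransferase gene (SmR). This gene appears to be driven by a class 1 integron Pc promoter, of which a fragment is annotated upstream. Short remnants of lacZα, lacI and a gentamicin resistance gene are annotated in the backbone as fragments only and are not expected to be functional. The rrnB T1 and T2 terminators lie upstream of the cloning region, where they help insulate the insert from read-through transcription.

The PDPK1 coding sequence is flanked by attL recombination sites, which the automated annotation labels as attL3 on the 5′ side and a partial attL2 on the 3′ side. These sites allow the ORF to be transferred by an LR Clonase reaction into any compatible Gateway destination vector. No promoter for the insert is recorded, which fits an entry clone: promoter, tags and host-specific elements are supplied by the destination vector. Because the stop codon has been omitted, the ORF can read through the downstream att site into a C-terminal tag or fusion partner. PDPK1 (also called PDK1) encodes a serine/threonine master kinase that phosphorylates and activates AGC-family kinases, including AKT, S6 kinases, SGK and PKC isoforms. The clone therefore serves as a source for building C-terminally tagged PDPK1 expression constructs.
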