Features (pLannotate 1.2.2; 11 found; start..end, strand, type, name):
     18..54      -  CDS            lacZα (fragment): LacZα fragment of β-galactosidase; lacZ fragment
     85..180     +  protein_bind   attL3: mutant version of attL; recombination site for the Gateway® LR reaction LR Clonase™
    186..1853    +  CDS            PDPK1: PDPK1_HUMAN - Also known as PDK1. Experimental evidence at protein level: Swiss-Prot protein existence level 1. Serine/threonine kinase which acts as a master kinase, phosphorylating and activating a subgroup of the AGC family of protein kinases. Its targets include: protein kinase B (PKB/AKT1, PKB/AKT2, PKB/AKT3), p70 ribosomal protein S6 kinase (RPS6KB1), p90 ribosomal protein S6 kinase (RPS6KA1, RPS6KA2 and RPS6KA3), cyclic AMP-dependent protein kinase (PRKACA), protein kinase C (PRKCD and PRKCZ), serum and glucocorticoid-inducible kinase (SGK1, SGK2 and SGK3), p21-activated kinase-1 (PAK1)
   1858..1951    -  protein_bind   attL2 (fragment): mutant version of attL; recombination site for the Gateway® LR reaction LR Clonase™
   2066..2089    +  promoter       Pc promoter (fragment): intI1 (promoter lies within the coding sequence); class 1 integron promoter
   2265..2321    +  CDS            GmR (fragment): gentamycin acetyltransferase; aacC1; confers resistance to gentamycin
   2328..3119    +  CDS            SmR: aminoglycoside adenylyltransferase (Murphy, 1985); aadA; confers resistance to spectinomycin and streptomycin
   3212..3800    +  rep_origin     ori: high-copy-number ColE1/pMB1/pBR322/pUC origin of replication
   3983..4075    +  CDS            lacI (fragment): lac repressor; lacI; The lac repressor binds to the lac operator to inhibit transcription in E. coli. This inhibition can be relieved by adding lactose or isopropyl-β-D-thiogalactopyranoside (IPTG).
   4130..4157    -  terminator     rrnB T2 terminator: transcription terminator T2 from the E. coli rrnB gene
   4289..4332    +  terminator     rrnB T1 terminator: Escherichia coli rrnB; transcription terminator T1 from the E. coli rrnB gene
>Addgene plasmid #70444 | R777-E160 Hs.PDPK1-nostop | depositor full sequence | sequence record 125893 | Full Sequence
TTAACGCTAGCATGGATGTTTTCCCAGTCACGACGTTGTAAAACGACGGCCAGTCTTAAAATTCGAGCTC
GGTCCGAGGATCCGAAATAATGATTTTATTTTGACTGATAGTGACCTGTTCGTTGCAACAAATTGATAAG
CAATGCTTTTTTATAATGCCAACTTTGTACAAAAAAGTTGGCACCATGGCCAGGACCACCAGCCAGCTGT
ATGACGCCGTGCCCATCCAGTCCAGCGTGGTGTTATGTTCCTGCCCATCCCCATCAATGGTGAGGACCCA
GACTGAGTCCAGCACGCCCCCTGGCATTCCTGGTGGCAGCAGGCAGGGCCCCGCCATGGACGGCACTGCA
GCCGAGCCTCGGCCCGGCGCCGGCTCCCTGCAGCATGCCCAGCCTCCGCCGCAGCCTCGGAAGAAGCGGC
CTGAGGACTTCAAGTTTGGGAAAATCCTTGGGGAAGGCTCTTTTTCCACGGTTGTCCTGGCTCGAGAACT
GGCAACCTCCAGAGAATATGCGATTAAAATTCTGGAGAAGCGACATATCATAAAAGAGAACAAGGTCCCC
TATGTAACCAGAGAGCGGGATGTCATGTCGCGCCTGGATCACCCCTTCTTTGTTAAGCTTTACTTCACAT
TTCAGGACGACGAGAAGCTGTATTTCGGCCTTAGTTATGCCAAAAATGGAGAACTACTTAAATATATTCG
CAAAATCGGTTCATTCGATGAGACCTGTACCCGATTTTACACGGCTGAGATTGTGTCTGCTTTAGAGTAC
TTGCACGGCAAGGGCATCATTCACAGGGACCTTAAACCGGAAAACATTTTGTTAAATGAAGATATGCACA
TCCAGATCACAGATTTTGGAACAGCAAAAGTCTTATCCCCAGAGAGCAAACAAGCCAGGGCCAACTCATT
CGTGGGAACAGCGCAGTACGTTTCTCCAGAGCTGCTCACGGAGAAGTCCGCCTGTAAGAGTTCAGACCTT
TGGGCTCTTGGATGCATAATATACCAGCTTGTGGCAGGACTCCCACCATTCCGAGCTGGAAACGAGTATC
TTATATTTCAGAAGATCATTAAGTTGGAATATGACTTTCCAGAAAAATTCTTCCCTAAGGCAAGAGACCT
CGTGGAGAAACTTTTGGTTTTAGATGCCACAAAGCGGTTAGGCTGTGAGGAAATGGAAGGATACGGACCT
CTTAAAGCACACCCGTTCTTCGAGTCCGTCACGTGGGAGAACCTGCACCAGCAGACGCCTCCGAAGCTCA
CCGCTTACCTGCCGGCTATGTCGGAAGACGACGAGGACTGCTATGGCAATTATGACAATCTCCTGAGCCA
GTTTGGCTGCATGCAGGTGTCTTCGTCCTCCTCCTCACACTCCCTGTCAGCCTCCGACACGGGCCTGCCC
CAGAGGTCAGGCAGCAACATAGAGCAGTACATTCACGATCTGGACTCGAACTCCTTTGAACTGGACTTAC
AGTTTTCCGAAGATGAGAAGAGGTTGTTGTTGGAGAAGCAGGCTGGCGGAAACCCTTGGCACCAGTTTGT
AGAAAATAATTTAATACTAAAGATGGGCCCAGTGGATAAGCGGAAGGGTTTATTTGCAAGACGACGACAG
CTGTTGCTCACAGAAGGACCACATTTATATTATGTGGATCCTGTCAACAAAGTTCTGAAAGGTGAAATTC
CTTGGTCACAAGAACTTCGACCAGAGGCCAAGAATTTTAAAACTTTCTTTGTCCACACGCCTAACAGGAC
GTATTATCTGATGGACCCCAGCGGGAACGCACACAAGTGGTGCAGGAAGATCCAGGAGGTTTGGAGGCAG
CGATACCAGAGCCACCCGGACGCCGCTGTGCAGTCAACTTTCTTGTACAAAGTTGGCATTATAGGAAAGC
ATTGCTTATCAATTTGTTGCAACGAACAGGTCACTATCAGTCAAAATAAAATCATTATTTGCATGCAAGC
TTAGATCCTCTAGACCAGCCAGGACAGAAATGCCTCGACTTCGCTGCTACCCAAGGTTGCCGGGTGACGC
ACACCGTGGAAACGGATGAAGGCACGAACCCAGTGGACATAAGCCTGTTCGGTTCGTAAGCTGTAATGCA
AGTAGCGTATGCGCTCACGCAACTGGTCCAGAACCTTGACCGAACGCAGCGGTGGTAACGGCGCAGTGGC
GGTTTTCATGGCTTGTTATGACTGTTTTTTTGGGGTACAGTCTATGCCTCGGGCATCCAAGCAGCAAGCG
CGTTACGCCGTGGGTCGATGTTTGATGTTATGGAGCAGCAACGATGTTACGCAGCAGGGCAGTCGCCCTA
AAACAAAGTTAAACATTATGAGGGAAGCGGTGATCGCCGAAGTATCGACTCAACTATCAGAGGTAGTTGG
CGTCATCGAGCGCCATCTCGAACCGACGTTGCTGGCCGTACATTTGTACGGCTCCGCAGTGGATGGCGGC
CTGAAGCCACACAGTGATATTGATTTGCTGGTTACGGTGACCGTAAGGCTTGATGAAACAACGCGGCGAG
CTTTGATCAACGACCTTTTGGAAACTTCGGCTTCCCCTGGAGAGAGCGAGATTCTCCGCGCTGTAGAAGT
CACCATTGTTGTGCACGACGACATCATTCCGTGGCGTTATCCAGCTAAGCGCGAACTGCAATTTGGAGAA
TGGCAGCGCAATGACATTCTTGCAGGTATCTTCGAGCCAGCCACGATCGACATTGATCTGGCTATCTTGC
TGACAAAAGCAAGAGAACATAGCGTTGCCTTGGTAGGTCCAGCGGCGGAGGAACTCTTTGATCCGGTTCC
TGAACAGGATCTATTTGAGGCGCTAAATGAAACCTTAACGCTATGGAACTCGCCGCCCGACTGGGCTGGC
GATGAGCGAAATGTAGTGCTTACGTTGTCCCGCATTTGGTACAGCGCAGTAACCGGCAAAATCGCGCCGA
AGGATGTCGCTGCCGACTGGGCAATGGAGCGCCTGCCGGCCCAGTATCAGCCCGTCATACTTGAAGCTAG
ACAGGCTTATCTTGGACAAGAAGAAGATCGCTTGGCCTCGCGCGCAGATCAGTTGGAAGAATTTGTCCAC
TACGTGAAAGGCGAGATCACCAAGGTAGTCGGCAAATAACCCTCGAGCCACCCATGACCAAAATCCCTTA
ACGTGAGTTACGCGTCGTTCCACTGAGCGTCAGACCCCGTAGAAAAGATCAAAGGATCTTCTTGAGATCC
TTTTTTTCTGCGCGTAATCTGCTGCTTGCAAACAAAAAAACCACCGCTACCAGCGGTGGTTTGTTTGCCG
GATCAAGAGCTACCAACTCTTTTTCCGAAGGTAACTGGCTTCAGCAGAGCGCAGATACCAAATACTGTCC
TTCTAGTGTAGCCGTAGTTAGGCCACCACTTCAAGAACTCTGTAGCACCGCCTACATACCTCGCTCTGCT
AATCCTGTTACCAGTGGCTGCTGCCAGTGGCGATAAGTCGTGTCTTACCGGGTTGGACTCAAGACGATAG
TTACCGGATAAGGCGCAGCGGTCGGGCTGAACGGGGGGTTCGTGCACACAGCCCAGCTTGGAGCGAACGA
CCTACACCGAACTGAGATACCTACAGCGTGAGCATTGAGAAAGCGCCACGCTTCCCGAAGGGAGAAAGGC
GGACAGGTATCCGGTAAGCGGCAGGGTCGGAACAGGAGAGCGCACGAGGGAGCTTCCAGGGGGAAACGCC
TGGTATCTTTATAGTCCTGTCGGGTTTCGCCACCTCTGACTTGAGCGTCGATTTTTGTGATGCTCGTCAG
GGGGGCGGAGCCTATGGAAAAACGCCAGCAACGCGGCCTTTTTACGGTTCCTGGCCTTTTGCTGGCCTTT
TGCTCACATGTTCTTTCCTGCGTTATCCCCTGATTCTGTGGATAACCGTATTACCGCCTTTGAGTGAGCT
GATACCGCTCGCCGCAGCCGAACGACCGAGCGCAGCGAGTCAGTGAGCGAGGAAGCGGAAGAGCGCCCAA
TACGCAAACCGCCTCTCCCCGCGCGTTGGCCGATTCATTAATGCAGCTGGCACGACAGGTTTCCCGACTG
GAAAGCGGGCAGTGAGCGCAACGCAATTAATACGCGTACCGCTAGCCAGGAAGAGTTTGTAGAAACGCAA
AAAGGCCATCCGTCAGGATGGCCTTCTGCTTAGTTTGATGCCTGGCAGTTTATGGCGGGCGTCCTGCCCG
CCACCCTCCGGGCCGTTGCTTCACAACGTTCAAATCCGCTCCCGGCGGATTTGTCCTACTCAGGAGAGCG
TTCACCGACAAACAACAGATAAAACGAAAGGCCCAGTCTTCCGACTGAGCCTTTCGTTTTATTTGATGCC
TGGCAGTTCCCTACTCTCGCG
