>Addgene plasmid #70444 | R777-E160 Hs.PDPK1-nostop | addgene partial sequence | sequence record 132245 | pCR8_R1 5'-cgaaccgaacaggcttatgt-3'
GGTGTGCGTCACCCGGCAACCTTGGGTAGCAGCGAAGTCGAGGCATTTCTGTCCTGGCTGGTCTAGAGGA
TCTAAGCTTGCATGCAAATAATGATTTTATTTTGACTGATAGTGACCTGTTCGTTGCAACAAATTGATAA
GCAATGCTTTCCTATAATGCCAACTTTGTACAAGAAAGTTGACTGCACAGCGGCGTCCGGGTGGCTCTGG
TATCGCTGCCTCCAAACCTCCTGGATCTTCCTGCACCACTTGTGTGCGTTCCCGCTGGGGTCCATCAGAT
AATACGTCCTGTTAGGCGTGTGGACAAAGAAAGTTTTAAAATTCTTGGCCTCTGGTCGAAGTTCTTGTGA
CCAAGGAATTTCACCTTTCAGAACTTTGTTGACAGGATCCACATAATATAAATGTGGTCCTTCTGTGAGC
AACAGCTGTCGTCGTCTTGCAAATAAACCCTTCCGCTTATCCACTGGGCCCATCTTTAGTATTAAATTAT
TTTCTACAAACTGGTGCCAAGGGTTTCCGCCAGCCTGCTTCTCCAACAACAACCTCTTCTCATCTTCGGA
AAACTGTAAGTCCAGTTCAAAGGAGTTCGAGTCCAGATCGTGAATGTACTGCTCTATGTTGCTGCCTGAC
CTCTGGGGCAGGCCCGTGTCGGAGGCTGACAGGGAGTGTGAGGAGGAGGACGAAGACACCTGCATGCAGC
CAAACTGGCTCAGGAGATTGTCATAATTGCCATAGCAGTCCTCGTCGTCTTCCGACATAGCCGGCAGGTA
AGCGGTGAGCTTCGGAGGCGTCTGCTGGTGCAGGTTCTCCCACGTGACGGACTCGAAGAACGGGTGTGCT
TTAAGAGGTCCGTATCCTTCCATTTCCTCACAGCCTAACCGCTTTGTGGCATCTAAAACCAAAAGTTTCT
CCACGAGGTCTCTTGCCTTAGGGAAGAATTTTTCTGGAAAGTCATATTCCAACTTAATGATCTTCTGAAA
TATAAGATACTCGTTTCCAGCTCG
